Addgene plasmid #121447: RPL13A-PQR-RFPnols-PQR-loxP-Zeo-loxP
Purpose: To make a stable human recombinant cell line; see right thumbnail map image for PQR annotations
Depositing lab: Brian Chen. Depositing organization: Research Institute of the McGill University Health Centre. Publication: Generating stable cell lines with quantifiable protein production using CRISPR/Cas9-mediated knock-in. Lo CA, Greben AW, Chen BE. Biotechniques. 2017 Apr 1;62(4):165-174. doi: 10.2144/000114534. PubMed 28403807.
Backbone
  Vector backbone: pCMV
  Vector type: Mammalian Expression, CRISPR
Growth in bacteria
  Bacterial resistance: Ampicillin, 100 μg/mL
  Growth temperature: 37°C
  Growth strain: NEB Stable
  Copy number: Unknown
Gene/Insert
  Gene/Insert name: RFPnols-PQR-ZeocinR
  Species: H. sapiens (human)
  Entrez Gene: RPL13A (a.k.a. L13A, TSTA1, uL13)
  Cloning method: Gibson Cloning
  Sequencing primers: 5′ n/a
Terms and licenses: Academic/Nonprofit Terms; Industry Terms: Not Available to Industry
How to cite: RPL13A-PQR-RFPnols-PQR-loxP-Zeo-loxP was a gift from Brian Chen (Addgene plasmid # 121447)
