[The description below was written by a language model from this plasmid's Addgene catalogue record and pLannotate feature annotations shown in this document.]
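Description:
RPL13A-PQR-RFPnols-PQR-loxP-Zeo-loxP is a donor (repair template) plasmid for CRISPR/Cas9-mediated knock-in at the human RPL13A locus, deposited for making stable recombinant human cell lines. It is catalogued on a pCMV backbone as a mammalian expression/CRISPR vector. It is propagated in E. coli through a high-copy ColE1/pUC-type origin and also carries an f1 origin. The catalogue lists ampicillin as the bacterial selection. However, the feature table from the full sequence shows only an AmpR promoter placed next to an SV40 promoter driving NeoR/KanR with an HSV TK polyadenylation signal, and no bla coding sequence is annotated. The stated resistance and the annotated marker therefore do not obviously agree.

The payload begins with a stretch of RPL13A genomic sequence: several exon fragments interspersed with the intronic snoRNAs SNORD34 and SNORD35. This stretch appears to act as the upstream homology arm ending at the last coding exon. It is followed in the same orientation by TagRFP-T (named RFPnols, presumably a nucleolar-localised version) and then the ble zeocin-resistance gene flanked by two recombinase sites. The plasmid name calls these sites loxP, but the annotation identifies them as lox2272; either way, the matched pair should allow Cre-mediated removal of the selection marker after clone isolation. The PQR linkers named between the coding units are not annotated in the table, and the record refers to a map image for them. No promoter is annotated upstream of the cassette, consistent with expression depending on the endogenous RPL13A gene after integration. The roughly 1.2 kb unannotated region before the SV40 poly(A) signal may be the downstream homology arm, though the record does not say so. According to the associated publication title, the approach yields stable lines with quantifiable protein production.
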