Features (pLannotate 1.2.2; 20 found; start..end, strand, type, name):
      1..52      +  rep_origin     RSF ori (fragment): Plasmids containing the RSF 1030 origin of replication can be propagated in E. coli cells that contain additional plasmids with compatible origins.
    102..233     +  CDS            RPL13A (fragment): RL13A_CANLF - Experimental evidence at protein level: Swiss-Prot protein existence level 1. Associated with ribosomes but is not required for canonical ribosome function and has extra-ribosomal functions Component of the GAIT (gamma interferon-activated inhibitor of translation) complex which mediates interferon-gamma-induced transcript-selective translation inhibition in inflammation processes. Upon interferon-gamma activation and subsequent phosphorylation dissociates from the ribosome and assembles into the GAIT complex which binds to stem loop-containing GAIT elements in the 3'-UTR of dive
    227..297     +  ncRNA          SNORD34 (fragment): Accession: RF00147 - Small nucleolar RNA SNORD34
    361..459     +  CDS            RPL13A (fragment): RL13A_CANLF - Experimental evidence at protein level: Swiss-Prot protein existence level 1. Associated with ribosomes but is not required for canonical ribosome function and has extra-ribosomal functions Component of the GAIT (gamma interferon-activated inhibitor of translation) complex which mediates interferon-gamma-induced transcript-selective translation inhibition in inflammation processes. Upon interferon-gamma activation and subsequent phosphorylation dissociates from the ribosome and assembles into the GAIT complex which binds to stem loop-containing GAIT elements in the 3'-UTR of dive
    498..583     +  ncRNA          SNORD35: Accession: RF00211 - Small nucleolar RNA SNORD35
    731..865     +  CDS            RPL13A (fragment): RL13A_CANLF - Experimental evidence at protein level: Swiss-Prot protein existence level 1. Associated with ribosomes but is not required for canonical ribosome function and has extra-ribosomal functions Component of the GAIT (gamma interferon-activated inhibitor of translation) complex which mediates interferon-gamma-induced transcript-selective translation inhibition in inflammation processes. Upon interferon-gamma activation and subsequent phosphorylation dissociates from the ribosome and assembles into the GAIT complex which binds to stem loop-containing GAIT elements in the 3'-UTR of dive
   1047..1130    +  CDS            RPL13A (fragment): RL13A_CANLF - Experimental evidence at protein level: Swiss-Prot protein existence level 1. Associated with ribosomes but is not required for canonical ribosome function and has extra-ribosomal functions Component of the GAIT (gamma interferon-activated inhibitor of translation) complex which mediates interferon-gamma-induced transcript-selective translation inhibition in inflammation processes. Upon interferon-gamma activation and subsequent phosphorylation dissociates from the ribosome and assembles into the GAIT complex which binds to stem loop-containing GAIT elements in the 3'-UTR of dive
   1197..1928    +  CDS            TagRFP-T: TagRFP-T is a basic (constitutively fluorescent) red fluorescent protein published in 2008, derived from Entacmaea quadricolor. It has low acid sensitivity.
   2042..2075    +  protein_bind   lox2272: Cre-mediated recombination occurs in the 8-bp core sequence (GGATACTT). lox2272 sites are compatible with each other, but incompatible with loxP or loxN sites (Lee and Saito, 1988). Cre recombinase
   2142..2513    +  CDS            ble: BLE_STRHI - Experimental evidence at protein level: Swiss-Prot protein existence level 1. Binding protein with a strong affinity to the bleomycin family of antibiotics. From Streptoalloteichus hindustanus.
   2516..2549    +  protein_bind   lox2272: Cre-mediated recombination occurs in the 8-bp core sequence (GGATACTT). lox2272 sites are compatible with each other, but incompatible with loxP or loxN sites (Lee and Saito, 1988). Cre recombinase
   3807..3928    +  polyA_signal   SV40 poly(A) signal: SV40 polyadenylation signal
   3962..4390    -  rep_origin     f1 ori (sequence partly withheld): f1 bacteriophage origin of replication; arrow indicates direction of (+) strand synthesis
   4417..4521    +  promoter       AmpR promoter: bla
   4523..4880    +  promoter       SV40 promoter: SV40 enhancer and early promoter
   4915..5709    +  CDS            NeoR/KanR: aminoglycoside phosphotransferase from Tn5; aph(3')-II (or nptII); confers resistance to neomycin, kanamycin, and G418 (Geneticin®)
   5730..5882    +  CDS            ble (fragment): BLE_KLEPN - Experimental evidence at protein level: Swiss-Prot protein existence level 1. Binding protein with a strong affinity to the bleomycin family of antibiotics. Binds to CL990; an antimitotic-antibiotic compound. From Klebsiella pneumoniae.
   5941..5988    +  polyA_signal   HSV TK poly(A) signal: herpes simplex virus thymidine kinase polyadenylation signal (Cole and Stacy, 1985)
   6079..6095    -  polyA_signal   bGH poly(A) signal (fragment): bovine growth hormone polyadenylation signal
   6317..6905    +  rep_origin     ori: high-copy-number ColE1/pMB1/pBR322/pUC origin of replication
>Addgene plasmid #121447 | RPL13A-PQR-RFPnols-PQR-loxP-Zeo-loxP | addgene full sequence | sequence record 239710 | Addgene NGS Result
ACATGTTCTTTCCTGCGTTATCCCCTGATTCTGTGGATAACCGTATTACCGCCATGCATTAGTTATTAAT
TCTGACTGGGCCTGCTATCTGTCACCCAACAGGTATGCTGCCCCACAAAACCAAGCGAGGCCAGGCCGCT
CTGGACCGTCTCAAGGTGTTTGACGGCATCCCACCGCCCTACGACAAGGTGAGCTATGCCAAACCCCACA
GGCAGCGGCCTTACCTGTGGCGTCCATGATGTTCCGCAACTACCTACATTGTTTGATCCTCATGAAAGCA
GCACTGGCTGAGACGCCAGTCCAGCCGACCTCCTTCCCTGTCTGTCCCTCCCGGGCTCTTAAGCCCCTCT
CTTTCTCTAACAGAAAAAGCGGATGGTGGTTCCTGCTGCCCTCAAGGTCGTGCGTCTGAAGCCTACAAGA
AAGGTGAGTCCCAGCTTACGCTGCACCATCTACTTGGGAGATTTCAGGCCTGCTGAGGGACCTGGGGACC
TGGAGCCTGGCAGATGATGTCCTTATCTCACGATGGTCTGCGGATGTCCCTGTGGGAATGGCGACAATGC
CAATGGCTTAGCTGATGCCAGGAGGCTTGGGTGGGTGCTTTTCTAACAGGCCTGCAGAGAACAGTTGCAT
TATGATATGCCCAGCTGTCAGTCACCTCCCAGCTCTCAACAGCTCCGGCTCTTCAGGGTGTGGGGGCTTA
GATATCCTTACAACTTCATTTGTTCACCCCCCCCCCCCGCAGTTTGCCTATCTGGGGCGCCTGGCTCACG
AGGTTGGCTGGAAGTACCAGGCAGTGACAGCCACCCTGGAGGAGAAGAGGAAAGAGAAAGCCAAGATCCA
CTACCGGAAGAAGAAACAGCTCATGGTGAGGCCAGGGGCTGGTGCTGAGGGGGGCATCTCACTCCTGGAC
AGGCCTGGCAGGTGCCTTGCTCACAGAGTACTCTTAACTGGCAAAGGACCAGCCGGGGTTGGGGTGGGAT
GCAGTCCATGTAATGAGGGCAATGCAACCCCTCCTGACCACCACCACCTGCACTTATTCTTGGCAGAGGC
TACGGAAACAGGCCGAGAAGAACGTGGAGAAGAAAATTGACAAATACACAGAGGTCCTCAAGACCCACGG
ACTCCTGGTCGGAAGCGGAGCGACGAATTTTAGTCTACTAAAACAAGCGGGTGATGTAGAAGAAAACCCT
GGACCTATGGTGTCTAAGGGCGAAGAGCTGATTAAGGAGAACATGCACATGAAGCTGTACATGGAGGGCA
CCGTGAACAACCACCACTTCAAGTGCACATCCGAGGGCGAAGGCAAGCCCTACGAGGGCACCCAGACCAT
GAGAATCAAGGTGGTCGAGGGCGGCCCTCTCCCCTTCGCCTTCGACATCCTGGCTACCAGCTTCATGTAC
GGCAGCAGAACCTTCATCAACCACACCCAGGGCATCCCCGATTTCTTTAAGCAGTCCTTCCCTGAGGGCT
TCACATGGGAGAGAGTCACCACATACGAAGACGGGGGCGTGCTGACCGCTACCCAGGACACCAGCCTCCA
GGACGGCTGCCTCATCTACAACGTCAAGATCAGAGGGGTGAACTTCCCATCCAACGGCCCTGTGATGCAG
AAGAAAACACTCGGCTGGGAGGCCAACACCGAGATGCTGTACCCCGCTGACGGCGGCCTGGAAGGCAGAA
CCGACATGGCCCTGAAGCTCGTGGGCGGGGGCCACCTGATCTGCAACTTCAAGACCACATACAGATCCAA
GAAACCCGCTAAGAACCTCAAGATGCCCGGCGTCTACTATGTGGACCACAGACTGGAAAGAATCAAGGAG
GCCGACAAAGAGACCTACGTCGAGCAGCACGAGGTGGCTGTGGCCAGATACTGCGACCTCCCTAGCAAAC
TGGGGCACAAACTTAATGGCATGGACGAGCTGTACAAGGGCAAAAAGAAAGGCCGGACTCAAAAGGAGAA
GAAAGCTGCTCGTGCTCGTTCCAAAGGGAAAAACTCGGATGAAGAAGCCCCCAAGACTGCCCAGAAGAAG
TTAAAGCTCTTATAACTTCGTATAGGATACTTTATACGAAGTTATGGAAGCGGAGCGACGAATTTTAGTC
TACTAAAACAAGCGGGTGATGTAGAAGAAAACCCTGGACCTATGGCCAAGTTGACCAGTGCCGTTCCGGT
GCTCACCGCGCGCGACGTCGCCGGAGCGGTCGAGTTCTGGACCGACCGGCTCGGGTTCTCCCGGGACTTC
GTGGAGGACGACTTCGCCGGTGTGGTCCGGGACGACGTGACCCTGTTCATCAGCGCGGTCCAGGACCAGG
TGGTGCCGGACAACACCCTGGCCTGGGTGTGGGTGCGCGGCCTGGACGAGCTGTACGCCGAGTGGTCGGA
GGTCGTGTCCACGAACTTCCGGGACGCCTCCGGGCCGGCCATGACCGAGATCGGCGAGCAGCCGTGGGGG
CGGGAGTTCGCCCTGCGCGACCCGGCCGGCAACTGCGTGCACTTCGTGGCCGAGGAGCAGGACTTATAAC
TTCGTATAGGATACTTTATACGAAGTTATGGAAGCGGAGCGACGAATTTTAGTCTACTGAAACAAGCGGG
AGACGTGGAGGAAAACCCTGGACCTACCGGTTGCGGCCGCCTCGAGTCTAGAACTAGTTGATCATGAGCC
CAATAAAGACTGTTAATTCCTCATGCGTTGCCTGCCCTTCCTCCATTGTTGCCCTGGAATGTACGGGACC
CAGGGGCAGCAGCAGTCCAGGTGCCACAGGCAGCCCTGGGACATAGGAAGCTGGGAGCAAGGAAAGGGTC
TTAGTCACTGCCTCCCGAAGTTGCTTGAAAGCACTCGGAGAATTGTGCAGGTGTCATTTATCTATGACCA
ATAGGAAGAGCAACCAGTTACTATGAGTGAAAGGGAGCCAGAAGACTGATTGGAGGGCCCTATCTTGTGA
GTGGGGCATCTGTTGGACTTTCCACCTGGTCATATACTCTGCAGCTGTTAGAATGTGCAAGCACTTGGGG
ACAGCATGAGCTTGCTGTTGTACACAGGGTATTTCTAGAAGCAGAAATAGACTGGGAAGATGCACAACCA
AGGGGTTACAGGCATCGCCCATGCTCCTCACCTGTATTTTGTAATCAGAAATAAATTGCTTTTAAAGAAA
TCTGGCGTCTTTGCACTGTGTCTGCTGTGGAGGCAGGCCCCTGGCAAATGGGGGGTGAGGAGCTTGAAGA
GGGTAGAATGGGCTGTGCTAATATACAGAATATATGTAACTTGCTATAAATTGAATGATCCTTTATAGAC
ACCGTTTACAAACCAAAGACATAAAATGTGGCCAGCAGTGCCTGGTGCTTCCTAGTTAATGTAAAGCTGT
CTCATTCTAATTCAGCTGCAAAGTATGGACCCATGCCCTGCTGCCAGGCTGCTGTAGTCCCGGCGGTCTG
TAGAGACTAGCATTTTGCAAATGATAAGCACTAGAATAACAGATAACGCTAGGCTTTATGCACTAAGAGA
ACCCATTAGATCTGCCAGTCTGAATCCCAGAAAGGGCACTGATACAGAGCATTTAGTACTAGGTAGCAAT
TTCATAAAATGTCCCTGGTCAAAGCTTGCTGGAGCAGGCCCCGTTCCCATTTTACTGATGTCTAGCAGTC
GTGTTCAGTAATACGTCATACCCAGGTCTCCACGCTAAACAGCCTAAACACTAAAAGTAAACATGCTGTG
AAGTAAAGGAAGCTAGATTCATGCTGTCCTTGCGGTTGGATGCCAAGATTCAGCCCCCTGAACCTGAAAC
ATAAAATGAATGCAATTGTTGTTGTTAACTTGTTTATTGCAGCTTATAATGGTTACAAATAAAGCAATAG
CATCACAAATTTCACAAATAAAGCATTTTTTTCACTGCATTCTAGTTGTGGTTTGTCCAAACTCATCAAT
GTATCTTAAGGCGTAAATTGTAAGCGTTAATATTTTGTTAAAATTCGCGTTAAATTTTTGTTAAATCAGC
TCATTTTTTAACCAATAGGCCGAAATCGGCAAAATCCCTTATAAATCAAAAGAATAGACCGAGATAGGGT
[37 nt withheld, positions 4061-4097]
AAAGAACGTGGACTCCAACGTCAAAGG
[49 nt withheld, positions 4125-4173]
T
[91 nt withheld, positions 4175-4265]
G
[124 nt withheld, positions 4267-4390]
CAGGTGGCACTTTTCGGGGAAATGTGCGCGGAACCCCTATTTGTTTATTTTTCTAAATACATTCAAATAT
GTATCCGCTCATGAGACAATAACCCTGATAAATGCTTCAATAATATTGAAAAAGGAAGAGTCCTGAGGCG
GAAAGAACCAGCTGTGGAATGTGTGTCAGTTAGGGTGTGGAAAGTCCCCAGGCTCCCCAGCAGGCAGAAG
TATGCAAAGCATGCATCTCAATTAGTCAGCAACCAGGTGTGGAAAGTCCCCAGGCTCCCCAGCAGGCAGA
AGTATGCAAAGCATGCATCTCAATTAGTCAGCAACCATAGTCCCGCCCCTAACTCCGCCCATCCCGCCCC
TAACTCCGCCCAGTTCCGCCCATTCTCCGCCCCATGGCTGACTAATTTTTTTTATTTATGCAGAGGCCGA
GGCCGCCTCGGCCTCTGAGCTATTCCAGAAGTAGTGAGGAGGCTTTTTTGGAGGCCTAGGCTTTTGCAAA
GATCGATCAAGAGACAGGATGAGGATCGTTTCGCATGATTGAACAAGATGGATTGCACGCAGGTTCTCCG
GCCGCTTGGGTGGAGAGGCTATTCGGCTATGACTGGGCACAACAGACAATCGGCTGCTCTGATGCCGCCG
TGTTCCGGCTGTCAGCGCAGGGGCGCCCGGTTCTTTTTGTCAAGACCGACCTGTCCGGTGCCCTGAATGA
ACTGCAAGACGAGGCAGCGCGGCTATCGTGGCTGGCCACGACGGGCGTTCCTTGCGCAGCTGTGCTCGAC
GTTGTCACTGAAGCGGGAAGGGACTGGCTGCTATTGGGCGAAGTGCCGGGGCAGGATCTCCTGTCATCTC
ACCTTGCTCCTGCCGAGAAAGTATCCATCATGGCTGATGCAATGCGGCGGCTGCATACGCTTGATCCGGC
TACCTGCCCATTCGACCACCAAGCGAAACATCGCATCGAGCGAGCACGTACTCGGATGGAAGCCGGTCTT
GTCGATCAGGATGATCTGGACGAAGAGCATCAGGGGCTCGCGCCAGCCGAACTGTTCGCCAGGCTCAAGG
CGAGCATGCCCGACGGCGAGGATCTCGTCGTGACCCATGGCGATGCCTGCTTGCCGAATATCATGGTGGA
AAATGGCCGCTTTTCTGGATTCATCGACTGTGGCCGGCTGGGTGTGGCGGACCGCTATCAGGACATAGCG
TTGGCTACCCGTGATATTGCTGAAGAGCTTGGCGGCGAATGGGCTGACCGCTTCCTCGTGCTTTACGGTA
TCGCCGCTCCCGATTCGCAGCGCATCGCCTTCTATCGCCTTCTTGACGAGTTCTTCTGAGCGGGACTCTG
GGGTTCGAAATGACCGACCAAGCGACGCCCAACCTGCCATCACGAGATTTCGATTCCACCGCCGCCTTCT
ATGAAAGGTTGGGCTTCGGAATCGTTTTCCGGGACGCCGGCTGGATGATCCTCCAGCGCGGGGATCTCAT
GCTGGAGTTCTTCGCCCACCCTAGGGGGAGGCTAACTGAAACACGGAAGGAGACAATACCGGAAGGAACC
CGCGCTATGACGGCAATAAAAAGACAGAATAAAACGCACGGTGTTGGGTCGTTTGTTCATAAACGCGGGG
TTCGGTCCCAGGGCTGGCACTCTGTCGATACCCCACCGAGACCCCATTGGGGCCAATACGCCCGCGTTTC
TTCCTTTTCCCCACCCCACCCCCCAAGTTCGGGTGAAGGCCCAGGGCTCGCAGCCAACGTCGGGGCGGCA
GGCCCTGCCATAGCCTCAGGTTACTCATATATACTTTAGATTGATTTAAAACTTCATTTTTAATTTAAAA
GGATCTAGGTGAAGATCCTTTTTGATAATCTCATGACCAAAATCCCTTAACGTGAGTTTTCGTTCCACTG
AGCGTCAGACCCCGTAGAAAAGATCAAAGGATCTTCTTGAGATCCTTTTTTTCTGCGCGTAATCTGCTGC
TTGCAAACAAAAAAACCACCGCTACCAGCGGTGGTTTGTTTGCCGGATCAAGAGCTACCAACTCTTTTTC
CGAAGGTAACTGGCTTCAGCAGAGCGCAGATACCAAATACTGTTCTTCTAGTGTAGCCGTAGTTAGGCCA
CCACTTCAAGAACTCTGTAGCACCGCCTACATACCTCGCTCTGCTAATCCTGTTACCAGTGGCTGCTGCC
AGTGGCGATAAGTCGTGTCTTACCGGGTTGGACTCAAGACGATAGTTACCGGATAAGGCGCAGCGGTCGG
GCTGAACGGGGGGTTCGTGCACACAGCCCAGCTTGGAGCGAACGACCTACACCGAACTGAGATACCTACA
GCGTGAGCTATGAGAAAGCGCCACGCTTCCCGAAGGGAGAAAGGCGGACAGGTATCCGGTAAGCGGCAGG
GTCGGAACAGGAGAGCGCACGAGGGAGCTTCCAGGGGGAAACGCCTGGTATCTTTATAGTCCTGTCGGGT
TTCGCCACCTCTGACTTGAGCGTCGATTTTTGTGATGCTCGTCAGGGGGGCGGAGCCTATGGAAAAACGC
CAGCAACGCGGCCTTTTTACGGTTCCTGGCCTTTTGCTGGCCTTTTGCTC
